>Addgene plasmid #73158 | pET24a_UDP_Xase | depositor partial sequence | sequence record 134523 | S. pneumoniae TIGR4 UDP-Xase SP_1669   A0A0H2URA0 >gi|194172857:c1569726-1569115 Streptococcus pneumoniae TIGR4, complete genome
ATGAAGACAAGTGATTTTGTCAAGTATTTGCAAAGAATGATTGCCATTACAGATACTGGCTTAACCTTTA
CAAAAGATCCGTTTGACCGTGAGCGCTACGAAGACTTGCGAAGTCTGTTATCTGAAATGTTGAATCAAGC
ATCAGACCTTGATTCCGAAGAAGTGGCAGAAGTCTTGAAGCCAACTTCTGCTTATGCGACTCCGTTAATG
GACGTCCGTGCTTGGATTGTTGAGGATGAGAAGATTTGTCTGGTTAGGGGACAAGGAGAGGATAGTTGGG
CTTTGCCAGGTGGCTTTGGTGAAGTCGGCTATTCTCCAACAGAAAATATTCTCAAGGAAATTGAAGAAGA
AACCGGTTTTAAAGCCAAAGTTGAAAGACTGCTAGCTGTTTTTGATACCAATCGTTTCCAACTACAGAGC
AAACAGTATACAAAGTTTGTTTTTGGATGTAAGCTTCTTGATGGACAATTCCAAGAAAATCAAGAAATTG
CTGACCTTCAATTTTTTGCCATTGACCAACTGCCGAACTTATCTGAAAAACGCATTACCAAGGAGCAAAT
AGAGCTTCTTTGGCAGGTTTATCAAGGTCATAGGGGGCAATATCTTGACTAA
