>Addgene plasmid #73158 | pET24a_UDP_Xase | addgene partial sequence | sequence record 139975 | T7term 5'-GCTAGTTATTGCTCAGCGG-3'
TCAAGATATTGCCCCCTATGACCTTGATAAACCTGCCAAAGAAGCTCTATTTGCTCCTTGGTAATGCGTT
TTTCAGATAAGTTCGGCAGTTGGTCAATGGCAAAAAATTGAAGGTCAGCAATTTCTTGATTTTCTTGGAA
TTGTCCATCAAGAAGCTTACATCCAAAAACAAACTTTGTATACTGTTTGCTCTGTAGTTGGAAACGATTG
GTATCAAAAACAGCTAGCAGTCTTTCAACTTTGGCTTTAAAACCGGTTTCTTCTTCAATTTCCTTGAGAA
TATTTTCTGTTGGAGAATAGCCGACTTCACCAAAGCCACCTGGCAAAGCCCAACTATCCTCTCCTTGTCC
CCTAACCAGACAAATCTTCTCATCCTCAACAATCCAAGCACGGACGTCCATTAACGGAGTCGCATAAGCA
GAAGTTGGCTTCAAGACTTCTGCCACTTCTTCGGAATCAAGGTCTGATGCTTGATTCAACATTTCAGATA
ACAGACTTCGCAAGTCTTC
