[The description below was written by a language model from this plasmid's Addgene catalogue record.]
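Description:
pET24a_UDP_Xase is a bacterial expression plasmid built on the Novagen pET24 backbone for producing a Streptococcus pneumoniae enzyme in E. coli. It confers kanamycin resistance and is listed as low copy. The catalogue entry includes no feature table, so the origin of replication, promoter and other regulatory parts are not itemised. pET-series vectors in general drive the insert from a T7 promoter under lac operator control. That fits the record's note that cloning strains are used for propagation, while protein production uses a DE3 lysogen supplying T7 RNA polymerase, with IPTG induction.

The insert is the coding sequence for a UDP-X diphosphatase (UDP-Xase) from S. pneumoniae serotype 4 strain TIGR4. The record is inconsistent about the locus tag, giving SP_1669 in the purpose statement and Sp_1699 among the alternative names. The insert name field also simply repeats the vector name. The associated publication describes the enzyme as hydrolysing precursors of peptidoglycan biosynthesis. No affinity tag is mentioned. The depositor's purification relied on ammonium sulfate fractionation and gel filtration rather than affinity capture, which suggests but does not prove that the protein is expressed untagged. Cloning sites and any mutations are likewise not stated.

The plasmid is intended for recombinant overexpression of the enzyme for biochemical and structural work. The depositor notes that the protein's structure was solved by X-ray crystallography. The plasmid is available under academic and nonprofit terms only.
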