Addgene plasmid #73158: pET24a_UDP_Xase
Purpose: Expresses in E. coli, S. pneumoniae TIGR4 UDP-Xase SP_1669
Depositing lab: Sandra Gabelli. Depositing organization: Johns Hopkins University and School of Medicine. Publication: A UDP-X diphosphatase from Streptococcus pneumoniae hydrolyzes precursors of peptidoglycan biosynthesis. Duong-Ly KC, Woo HN, Dunn CA, Xu W, Babic A, Bessman MJ, Amzel LM, Gabelli SB. PLoS One. 2013 May 15;8(5):e64241. doi: 10.1371/journal.pone.0064241. Print 2013. PONE-D-13-06764 PubMed 23691178.
Backbone
  Vector backbone: pET24
  Backbone manufacturer: Novagen
  Vector type: Bacterial Expression
Growth in bacteria
  Bacterial resistance: Kanamycin, 50 μg/mL
  Growth temperature: 37°C
  Growth strain: DH5alpha
  Growth instructions: For protein production, use BL21 DE3 cells. Cells were grown at 37°C in LB media. When an OD600 of 0.9 was reached, 1 mM IPTG was added to induce expression. After overnight growth at 22°C, the cells were centrifuged, washed in 50 mM Tris pH 7.5, 1 mM EDTA, and 0.1 mM DTT (TED buffer), reharvested, and stored at −80°C.
  Copy number: Low Copy
Gene/Insert
  Gene/Insert name: pET24a (alt names: A0A0H2URA0; NC_003028.3; Sp_1699)
  Species: Streptococcus pneumoniae serotype 4 (strain ATCC BAA-334 / TIGR4
  GenBank ID: NC_003028.3
Terms and licenses: Academic/Nonprofit Terms; Industry Terms: Not Available to Industry
Depositor comments: The over-expressed protein was released upon thawing of the cells. The cell extract was adjusted to 33% ammonium sulfate saturation and allowed to precipitate for 30 minutes at 4uC. Precipitated protein was harvested by centrifugation at 4uC for 30minutes at 172006g on a GSA rotor (Sorvall). TED buffer was used to resuspend the precipitated protein. The remaining soluble protein was brought up to 50% ammonium sulfate saturation and the above procedure was repeated to harvest and resuspend precipitated protein. The supernatant after this step was brought up to 30% glycerol (v/v) and loaded onto a Sephadex, G-100 (2.5650 cm) gel filtration column equilibrated with TED buffer containing 100 mM NaCl. THe structure has been determined by X-ray crystallography and deposited in the PDB 4HFQ
How to cite: pET24a_UDP_Xase was a gift from Sandra Gabelli (Addgene plasmid # 73158 ; http://n2t.net/addgene:73158 ; RRID:Addgene_73158)
